>Addgene plasmid #162491 | GFP-Tac-STC(5A) | addgene full sequence | sequence record 323469 | Addgene NGS Result
TAGTTATTAATAGTAATCAATTACGGGGTCATTAGTTCATAGCCCATATATGGAGTTCCGCGTTACATAA
CTTACGGTAAATGGCCCGCCTGGCTGACCGCCCAACGACCCCCGCCCATTGACGTCAATAATGACGTATG
TTCCCATAGTAACGCCAATAGGGACTTTCCATTGACGTCAATGGGTGGAGTATTTACGGTAAACTGCCCA
CTTGGCAGTACATCAAGTGTATCATATGCCAAGTACGCCCCCTATTGACGTCAATGACGGTAAATGGCCC
GCCTGGCATTATGCCCAGTACATGACCTTATGGGACTTTCCTACTTGGCAGTACATCTACGTATTAGTCA
TCGCTATTACCATGGTGATGCGGTTTTGGCAGTACATCAATGGGCGTGGATAGCGGTTTGACTCACGGGG
ATTTCCAAGTCTCCACCCCATTGACGTCAATGGGAGTTTGTTTTGGCACCAAAATCAACGGGACTTTCCA
AAATGTCGTAACAACTCCGCCCCATTGACGCAAATGGGCGGTAGGCGTGTACGGTGGGAGGTCTATATAA
GCAGAGCTGGTTTAGTGAACCGTCAGATCCGCTAGCGCCACCATGGATTCATACCTGCTGATGTGGGGAC
TGCTCACGTTCATCATGGTGCCTGGCTGCCAGGCAACCGGTATGGTGAGCAAGGGCGAGGAGCTGTTCAC
CGGGGTGGTGCCCATCCTGGTCGAGCTGGACGGCGACGTAAACGGCCACAAGTTCAGCGTGTCCGGCGAG
GGCGAGGGCGATGCCACCTACGGCAAGCTGACCCTGAAGTTCATCTGCACCACCGGCAAGCTGCCCGTGC
CCTGGCCCACCCTCGTGACCACCCTGACCTACGGCGTGCAGTGCTTCAGCCGCTACCCCGACCACATGAA
GCAGCACGACTTCTTCAAGTCCGCCATGCCCGAAGGCTACGTCCAGGAGCGCACCATCTTCTTCAAGGAC
GACGGCAACTACAAGACCCGCGCCGAGGTGAAGTTCGAGGGCGACACCCTGGTGAACCGCATCGAGCTGA
AGGGCATCGACTTCAAGGAGGACGGCAACATCCTGGGGCACAAGCTGGAGTACAACTACAACAGCCACAA
CGTCTATATCATGGCCGACAAGCAGAAGAACGGCATCAAGGTGAACTTCAAGATCCGCCACAACATCGAG
GACGGCAGCGTGCAGCTCGCCGACCACTACCAGCAGAACACCCCCATCGGCGACGGCCCCGTGCTGCTGC
CCGACAACCACTACCTGAGCACCCAGTCCGCCCTGAGCAAAGACCCCAACGAGAAGCGCGATCACATGGT
CCTGCTGGAGTTCGTGACCGCCGCCGGGATCACTCTCGGCATGGACGAGCTGTACAAGCTCGAGCTCGTC
ACAACAGCAGATTTTCAAATACAGGCAGAAATGGCTGCAGCCATGGAGACGTCCATATTTGCAGCAGAGT
ACCAGGTAGCAGTGGCCGGCTGTGTTTTCCTGCTGATCAGCGTCCTCCTCCTGAGTGGGCTCACCTGGCA
GCGGAGACAGAGGAAGAGTAGAAGAACAATCTAGGAATTCTGCAGTCGACGGTACCGCGGGCCCGGGATC
CACCGGATCTAGATAACTGATCATAATCAGCCATACCACATTTGTAGAGGTTTTACTTGCTTTAAAAAAC
CTCCCACACCTCCCCCTGAACCTGAAACATAAAATGAATGCAATTGTTGTTGTTAACTTGTTTATTGCAG
CTTATAATGGTTACAAATAAAGCAATAGCATCACAAATTTCACAAATAAAGCATTTTTTTCACTGCATTC
TAGTTGTGGTTTGTCCAAACTCATCAATGTATCTTAACGCGTAAATTGTAAGCGTTAATATTTTGTTAAA
ATTCGCGTTAAATTTTTGTTAAATCAGCTCATTTTTTAACCAATAGGCCGAAATCGGCAAAATCCCTTAT
AAATCAAAAGAATAGACCGAGATAGGGT
[37 nt withheld, positions 1989-2025]
AAAGAACGTGGACTCCAACGTCAAAGG
[49 nt withheld, positions 2053-2101]
T
[91 nt withheld, positions 2103-2193]
G
[124 nt withheld, positions 2195-2318]
CAGGTGGCACTTTTCGGGGAAATGTGCGCGGAACCCCTATTTGTTTATTTTTCTAAATACATTCAAATAT
GTATCCGCTCATGAGACAATAACCCTGATAAATGCTTCAATAATATTGAAAAAGGAAGAGTCCTGAGGCG
GAAAGAACCAGCTGTGGAATGTGTGTCAGTTAGGGTGTGGAAAGTCCCCAGGCTCCCCAGCAGGCAGAAG
TATGCAAAGCATGCATCTCAATTAGTCAGCAACCAGGTGTGGAAAGTCCCCAGGCTCCCCAGCAGGCAGA
AGTATGCAAAGCATGCATCTCAATTAGTCAGCAACCATAGTCCCGCCCCTAACTCCGCCCATCCCGCCCC
TAACTCCGCCCAGTTCCGCCCATTCTCCGCCCCATGGCTGACTAATTTTTTTTATTTATGCAGAGGCCGA
GGCCGCCTCGGCCTCTGAGCTATTCCAGAAGTAGTGAGGAGGCTTTTTTGGAGGCCTAGGCTTTTGCAAA
GATCGATCAAGAGACAGGATGAGGATCGTTTCGCATGATTGAACAAGATGGATTGCACGCAGGTTCTCCG
GCCGCTTGGGTGGAGAGGCTATTCGGCTATGACTGGGCACAACAGACAATCGGCTGCTCTGATGCCGCCG
TGTTCCGGCTGTCAGCGCAGGGGCGCCCGGTTCTTTTTGTCAAGACCGACCTGTCCGGTGCCCTGAATGA
ACTGCAAGACGAGGCAGCGCGGCTATCGTGGCTGGCCACGACGGGCGTTCCTTGCGCAGCTGTGCTCGAC
GTTGTCACTGAAGCGGGAAGGGACTGGCTGCTATTGGGCGAAGTGCCGGGGCAGGATCTCCTGTCATCTC
ACCTTGCTCCTGCCGAGAAAGTATCCATCATGGCTGATGCAATGCGGCGGCTGCATACGCTTGATCCGGC
TACCTGCCCATTCGACCACCAAGCGAAACATCGCATCGAGCGAGCACGTACTCGGATGGAAGCCGGTCTT
GTCGATCAGGATGATCTGGACGAAGAGCATCAGGGGCTCGCGCCAGCCGAACTGTTCGCCAGGCTCAAGG
CGAGCATGCCCGACGGCGAGGATCTCGTCGTGACCCATGGCGATGCCTGCTTGCCGAATATCATGGTGGA
AAATGGCCGCTTTTCTGGATTCATCGACTGTGGCCGGCTGGGTGTGGCGGACCGCTATCAGGACATAGCG
TTGGCTACCCGTGATATTGCTGAAGAGCTTGGCGGCGAATGGGCTGACCGCTTCCTCGTGCTTTACGGTA
TCGCCGCTCCCGATTCGCAGCGCATCGCCTTCTATCGCCTTCTTGACGAGTTCTTCTGAGCGGGACTCTG
GGGTTCGAAATGACCGACCAAGCGACGCCCAACCTGCCATCACGAGATTTCGATTCCACCGCCGCCTTCT
ATGAAAGGTTGGGCTTCGGAATCGTTTTCCGGGACGCCGGCTGGATGATCCTCCAGCGCGGGGATCTCAT
GCTGGAGTTCTTCGCCCACCCTAGGGGGAGGCTAACTGAAACACGGAAGGAGACAATACCGGAAGGAACC
CGCGCTATGACGGCAATAAAAAGACAGAATAAAACGCACGGTGTTGGGTCGTTTGTTCATAAACGCGGGG
TTCGGTCCCAGGGCTGGCACTCTGTCGATACCCCACCGAGACCCCATTGGGGCCAATACGCCCGCGTTTC
TTCCTTTTCCCCACCCCACCCCCCAAGTTCGGGTGAAGGCCCAGGGCTCGCAGCCAACGTCGGGGCGGCA
GGCCCTGCCATAGCCTCAGGTTACTCATATATACTTTAGATTGATTTAAAACTTCATTTTTAATTTAAAA
GGATCTAGGTGAAGATCCTTTTTGATAATCTCATGACCAAAATCCCTTAACGTGAGTTTTCGTTCCACTG
AGCGTCAGACCCCGTAGAAAAGATCAAAGGATCTTCTTGAGATCCTTTTTTTCTGCGCGTAATCTGCTGC
TTGCAAACAAAAAAACCACCGCTACCAGCGGTGGTTTGTTTGCCGGATCAAGAGCTACCAACTCTTTTTC
CGAAGGTAACTGGCTTCAGCAGAGCGCAGATACCAAATACTGTTCTTCTAGTGTAGCCGTAGTTAGGCCA
CCACTTCAAGAACTCTGTAGCACCGCCTACATACCTCGCTCTGCTAATCCTGTTACCAGTGGCTGCTGCC
AGTGGCGATAAGTCGTGTCTTACCGGGTTGGACTCAAGACGATAGTTACCGGATAAGGCGCAGCGGTCGG
GCTGAACGGGGGGTTCGTGCACACAGCCCAGCTTGGAGCGAACGACCTACACCGAACTGAGATACCTACA
GCGTGAGCTATGAGAAAGCGCCACGCTTCCCGAAGGGAGAAAGGCGGACAGGTATCCGGTAAGCGGCAGG
GTCGGAACAGGAGAGCGCACGAGGGAGCTTCCAGGGGGAAACGCCTGGTATCTTTATAGTCCTGTCGGGT
TTCGCCACCTCTGACTTGAGCGTCGATTTTTGTGATGCTCGTCAGGGGGGCGGAGCCTATGGAAAAACGC
CAGCAACGCGGCCTTTTTACGGTTCCTGGCCTTTTGCTGGCCTTTTGCTCACATGTTCTTTCCTGCGTTA
TCCCCTGATTCTGTGGATAACCGTATTACCGCCATGCAT
Features (pLannotate 1.2.2; 16 found; start..end, strand, type, name):
     61..364     +  enhancer       CMV enhancer: human cytomegalovirus immediate early enhancer
    365..568     +  promoter       CMV promoter: human cytomegalovirus (CMV) immediate early promoter
    603..665     +  CDS            IL2RA (fragment): IL2RA_HUMAN - Experimental evidence at protein level: Swiss-Prot protein existence level 1. Receptor for interleukin-2. The receptor is involved in the regulation of immune tolerance by controlling regulatory T cells (TREGs) activity. TREGs suppress the activation and expansion of autoreactive T-cells. From Homo sapiens (Human).
    672..1388    +  CDS            EGFP: EGFP is a basic (constitutively fluorescent) green fluorescent protein published in 1996, derived from Aequorea victoria. It is reported to be a rapidly-maturing weak dimer with moderate acid sensitivity.
   1395..1571    +  CDS            IL2RA (fragment): IL2RA_HUMAN - Experimental evidence at protein level: Swiss-Prot protein existence level 1. Receptor for interleukin-2. The receptor is involved in the regulation of immune tolerance by controlling regulatory T cells (TREGs) activity. TREGs suppress the activation and expansion of autoreactive T-cells. From Homo sapiens (Human).
   1575..1611    +  misc_feature   MCS (fragment): multiple cloning site
   1628..1712    +  CDS            large T antigen (fragment): large T antigen from SV40 (simian virus 40)
   1735..1856    +  polyA_signal   SV40 poly(A) signal: SV40 polyadenylation signal
   1890..2318    -  rep_origin     f1 ori (sequence partly withheld): f1 bacteriophage origin of replication; arrow indicates direction of (+) strand synthesis
   2345..2449    +  promoter       AmpR promoter: bla
   2451..2808    +  promoter       SV40 promoter: SV40 enhancer and early promoter
   2843..3637    +  CDS            NeoR/KanR: aminoglycoside phosphotransferase from Tn5; aph(3')-II (or nptII); confers resistance to neomycin, kanamycin, and G418 (Geneticin®)
   3658..3810    +  CDS            ble (fragment): BLE_KLEPN - Experimental evidence at protein level: Swiss-Prot protein existence level 1. Binding protein with a strong affinity to the bleomycin family of antibiotics. Binds to CL990; an antimitotic-antibiotic compound. From Klebsiella pneumoniae.
   3869..3916    +  polyA_signal   HSV TK poly(A) signal: herpes simplex virus thymidine kinase polyadenylation signal (Cole and Stacy, 1985)
   4007..4023    -  polyA_signal   bGH poly(A) signal (fragment): bovine growth hormone polyadenylation signal
   4245..4833    +  rep_origin     ori: high-copy-number ColE1/pMB1/pBR322/pUC origin of replication
