[The description below was written by a language model from this plasmid's Addgene catalogue record and pLannotate feature annotations shown in this document.]
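Description:
GFP-Tac-STC(5A) is a mammalian expression plasmid built on the Clontech pEGFP-C1 backbone, with a total size of about 4.9 kb. It is propagated in E. coli from a high-copy ColE1/pUC-type origin and selected with kanamycin. The single NeoR/KanR (Tn5 aminoglycoside phosphotransferase) gene is preceded by both a bacterial bla-type promoter and the SV40 enhancer/early promoter and followed by the HSV TK polyadenylation signal, so the same marker can also support G418 selection in mammalian cells. An f1 origin is present as well. Short annotated fragments of ble, bGH poly(A) and SV40 large T antigen appear to be backbone remnants rather than functional parts.

The payload is a single open reading frame driven by the CMV immediate-early enhancer and promoter and terminated by the SV40 poly(A) signal. It begins with a short fragment of human IL2RA (Tac, CD25), which the record identifies as the Tac signal peptide inserted upstream of the tag. This is followed by EGFP and then a 177 bp IL2RA fragment, cloned between XhoI and EcoRI, that encodes the stem region, transmembrane domain and cytosolic tail. The signal peptide directs the fusion into the secretory pathway, which should place GFP on the luminal/extracellular side of a type I membrane protein. Five threonines in the stem region are changed to alanine, and the record describes the resulting protein as non-O-glycosylated. The associated study addresses glycans as a Golgi export signal in constitutive exocytic trafficking, so this construct serves as a fluorescent, glycan-deficient cargo reporter, presumably for comparison with glycosylated counterparts.
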