Addgene plasmid #162491: GFP-Tac-STC(5A)
Purpose: Expresses non-O-glycosylated partial length Tac (stem region, TMD and cytosolic tail) with GFP tag in mammalian cells
Depositing lab: Lei Lu. Depositing organization: Nanyang Technological University. Publication: Glycans function as a Golgi export signal to promote the constitutive exocytic trafficking. Sun X, Tie HC, Chen B, Lu L. J Biol Chem. 2020 Aug 21. pii: RA120.014476. doi: 10.1074/jbc.RA120.014476. PubMed 32826314.
Backbone
  Vector backbone: pEGFP-C1
  Backbone manufacturer: Clontech
  Backbone size w/o insert (bp): 4770
  Total vector size (bp): 4947
  Modifications to backbone: The signal peptide of Tac was inserted before GFP tag
  Vector type: Mammalian Expression
Growth in bacteria
  Bacterial resistance: Kanamycin, 50 μg/mL
  Growth temperature: 37°C
  Growth strain: DH5alpha
  Copy number: High Copy
Gene/Insert
  Gene/Insert name: partial length Tac (stem region with mutations, TMD and cytosolic tail) (alt name: IL2 receptor alpha subunit)
  Species: H. sapiens (human)
  Insert size (bp): 177
  Mutation: Tac is in partial length with its stem region, TMD and cysotolic tail. The five threonine residues in stem region are mutated into alanine residues.
  GenBank ID: NM_000417.3
  Entrez Gene: IL2RA (a.k.a. CD25, IDDM10, IL2R, IMD41, TCGFR, p55)
  Tag / fusion protein: GFP (N terminal on backbone)
  Cloning method: Restriction Enzyme; 5′ cloning site XhoI (unknown if destroyed); 3′ cloning site EcoRI (unknown if destroyed)
  Sequencing primers: 5′ EGFP-CF; 3′ SV40-PArev
Terms and licenses: Academic/Nonprofit Terms; Industry Terms: Not Available to Industry
How to cite: GFP-Tac-STC(5A) was a gift from Lei Lu (Addgene plasmid # 162491 ; http://n2t.net/addgene:162491 ; RRID:Addgene_162491)
